>Addgene plasmid #229957 | psBIG1a | addgene full sequence | sequence record 461574 | Addgene NGS Result
TTCTCTGTCACAGAATGAAAATTTTTCTGTCATCTCTTCGTTATTAATGTTTGTAATTGACTGAATATCA
ACGCTTATTTGCAGCCTGAACTGGGAGGCAGAATAAATGATCATATCGTCAATTATTACCTCCACGGGGA
GAGCCTGAGCAAACTGGCCTCAGGCATTTGAGAAGCACACGGTCACACTGCTTCCGGTAGTCAATAAACC
GGTAAGTAGCGTATGCGCTCACGCAACTGGTCCAGAACCTTGACCGAACGCAGCGGTGGTAACGGCGCAG
TGGCGGTTTTCATGGCTTGTTATGACTGTTTTTTTGGGGTACAGTCTATGCCTCGGGCATCCAAGCAGCA
AGCGCGTTACGCCGTGGGTCGATGTTTGATGTTATGGAGCAGCAACGATGTTACGCAGCAGGGCAGTCGC
CCTAAAACAAAGTTAAACATCATGAGGGAAGCGGTGATCGCCGAAGTATCGACTCAACTATCAGAGGTAG
TTGGCGTCATCGAGCGCCATCTCGAACCGACGTTGCTGGCCGTACATTTGTACGGCTCCGCAGTGGATGG
CGGCCTGAAGCCACACAGTGATATTGATTTGCTGGTTACGGTGACCGTAAGGCTTGATGAAACAACGCGG
CGAGCTTTGATCAACGACCTTTTGGAAACTTCGGCTTCCCCTGGAGAGAGCGAGATTCTCCGCGCTGTAG
AAGTCACCATTGTTGTGCACGACGACATCATTCCGTGGCGTTATCCAGCTAAGCGCGAACTGCAATTTGG
AGAATGGCAGCGCAATGACATTCTTGCAGGTATCTTCGAGCCAGCCACGATCGACATTGATCTGGCTATC
TTGCTGACAAAAGCAAGAGAACATAGCGTTGCCTTGGTAGGTCCAGCGGCGGAGGAACTCTTTGATCCGG
TTCCTGAACAGGATCTATTTGAGGCGCTAAATGAAACCTTAACGCTATGGAACTCGCCGCCCGACTGGGC
TGGCGATGAGCGAAATGTAGTGCTTACGTTGTCCCGCATTTGGTACAGCGCAGTAACCGGCAAAATCGCG
CCGAAGGATGTCGCTGCCGACTGGGCAATGGAGCGCCTGCCGGCCCAGTATCAGCCCGTCATACTTGAAG
CTAGACAGGCTTATCTTGGACAAGAAGAAGATCGCTTGGCCTCGCGCGCAGATCAGTTGGAAGAATTTGT
CCACTACGTGAAAGGCGAGATCACCAAGGTAGTCGGCAAATAATGTCTAACAATTCGTTCAAGCCGACGG
ATTGGCGAATGGGACGCGCCCGAGTTTTCGTTCCACTGAGCGTCAGACCCCGTAGAAAAGATCAAAGGAT
CTTCTTGAGATCCTTTTTTTCTGCGCGTAATCTGCTGCTTGCAAACAAAAAAACCACCGCTACCAGCGGT
GGTTTGTTTGCCGGATCAAGAGCTACCAACTCTTTTTCCGAAGGTAACTGGCTTCAGCAGAGCGCAGATA
CCAAATACTATTCTTCTAGTGTAGCCGTAGTTAGGCCACCACTTCAAGAACTCTGTAGCACCGCCTACAT
ACCTCGCTCTGCTAATCCTGTTACCAGTGGCTGCTGCCAGTGGCGATAAGTCGTGTCTTACCGGGTTGGA
CTCAAGACGATAGTTACCGGATAAGGCGCAGCGGTCGGGCTGAACGGGGGGTTCGTGCACACAGCCCAGC
TTGGAGCGAACGACCTACACCGAACTGAGATACCTACAGCGTGAGCTATGAGAAAGCGCCACGCTTCCCG
AAGGGAGAAAGGCGGACAGGTATCCGGTAAGCGGCAGGGTCGGAACAGGAGAGCGCACGAGGGAGCTTCC
AGGGGGAAACGCCTGGTATCTTTATAGTCCTGTCGGGTTTCGCCACCTCTGACTTGAGCGTCGATTTTTG
TGATGCTCGTCAGGGGGGCGGAGCCTATGGAAAAACGCCAGCAACGCGGCCTTTTTACGGTTCCTGGCCT
TTTGCTGGCCTTTTGCTCACATGTTCTTTCCTGCGTTATCCCCTGATTCTGTGGATAACCGTATTACCGC
CTTTGAGTGAGCTGATACCGCTCGCCGCAGCCGAACGACCGAGCGCAGCGAGTCAGTGAGCGAGGAAGCG
GAAGAGCGCCTGATGCGGTATTTTCTCCTTACGCATCTGTGCGGTATTTCACACCGCATAGACCAGCCGC
GTAACCTGGCAAAATCGGTTACGGTTGAGTAATAAATGGATGCCCTGCGTAAGCGGGTGTGGGCGGACAA
TAAAGTCTTAAACTGAACAAAATAGATCTAAACTATGACAATAAAGTCTTAAACTAGACAGAATAGTTGT
AAACTGAAATCAGTCCAGTTATGCTGTGAAAAAGCATACTGGACTTTTGTTATGGCTAAAGCAAACTCTT
CATTTTCTGAAGTGCAAATTGCCCGTCGTATTAAAGAGGGGCGTGGCCAAGGGCATGGTAAAGACTATAT
TCGCGGCGTTGTGACAATTTACCGAACAACTCCGCGGCCGGGAAGCCGATCTCGGCTTGAACGAATTGTT
AGGTGGCGGTACTTGGGTCGATATCAAAGTGCATCACTTCTTCCCGTATGCCCAACTTTGTATAGAGAGC
CACTGCGGGATCGTCACCGTAATCTGCTTGCACGTAGATCACATAAGCACCAAGCGCGTTGGCCTCATGC
TTGAGGAGATTGATGAGCGCGGTGGCAATGCCCTGCCTCCGGTGCTCGCCGGAGACTGCGAGATCATAGA
TATAGATCTCACTACGCGGCTGCTCAAACTTGGGCAGAACGTAAGCCGCGAGAGCGCCAACAACCGCTTC
TTGGTCGAAGGCAGCAAGCGCGATGAATGTCTTACTACGGAGCAAGTTCCCGAGGTAATCGGAGTCCGGC
TGATGTTGGGAGTAGGTGGCTACGTCTCCGAACTCACGACCGAAAAGATCAAGAGCAGCCCGCATGGATT
TGACTTGGTCAGGGCCGAGCCTACATGTGCGAATGATGCCCATACTTGAGCCACCTAACTTTGTTTTAGG
GCGACTGCCCTGCTGCGTAACATCGTTGCTGCTCCATAACATCAAACATCGACCCACGGCGTAACGCGCT
TGCTGCTTGGATGCCCGAGGCATAGACTGTACAAAAAAACAGTCATAACAAGCCATGAAAACCGCCACTG
CGCCGTTACCACCGCTGCGTTCGGTCAAGGTTCTGGACCAGTTGCGTGAGCGCATACGCTACTTGCATTA
CAGTTTACGAACCGAACAGGCTTATGTCAACTGGGTTTGTGCCTTCATCCGTTTCCACGGTGTGCGTCAC
CCGGCAACCTTGGGCAGCAGCGAAGTCGAGGCATTTCTGTCCTGGCTGGCGAACGAGCGCAAGGTTTCGG
TCTCCACGCATCGTCAGGCATTGGCGGCCTTGCTGTTCTTCTACGGCAAGGTGCTGTGCACGGATCTGCC
CTTGCTTCAGGAGATCGGTAGACCTCGGCCGTCGCGGCGCTTGCCGGTGGTGCTGACCCCGGATGAAGTG
GTTCGCATCCTCGGTTTTCTGGAAGGCGAGCATCGTTTGTTCGCCCAGGACTCTAGCTATAGTTCTAGTG
GTTGGCTACAGCTTTGTTTGTACTATCAACAGGTTGAACTGCTGATCAACAGATCCTCTACGCGGCCGCG
GTACCATAACTTCGTATAGCATACATTATACGAAGTTATCTGGGTTTAAACGCTCTATGGTCTAAAGTTT
TTATCGAGGCTAACTGAAACACGGAAGGAGACAATACCGGAAGGAACCCGCGCTATGACGGCAATAAAAA
GACAGAATAAAACGCACGGGTGTTGGGTCGTTTGTTCATAAACGCGGGGTTCGGTCCCAGGGCTGGCACT
CTGTCAAGTGAACGCTCTATGGTCTAAAGATTTAAATCTATATCTCAATCGGGGTTACGTCGATACCCCA
CCGAGACCCCATTGGGACCAATACGCCCGCGTTTCTTCCTTTTCCCCACCCCAACCCCCAAGTTCGGGTG
AAGGCCCAGGGCTCGCAGCCAACGTCGGGGCGGCAAGCCCTGCCATAGCCACTACGGGTTAATTAAAAAC
TATATCTCAATCGGGGTTTAAACAGGAGATCCGAACCAGATAAGTGAAATCTAGTTCCAAACTATTTTGT
CATTTTTAATTTTCGTATTAGCTTACGACGCTACACCCAGTTCCCATCTATTTTGTCACTCTTCCCTAAA
TAATCCTTAAAAACTCCATTTCCACCCCTCCCAGTTCCCAACTATTTTGTCCGCCCACAGCGGGGCATTT
TTCTTCCTGTTATGTTTTTAATCAAACATCCTGCCAACTCCATGTGACAAACCGTCATCTTCGGCTACTT
T
Features (pLannotate 1.2.2; 13 found; start..end, strand, type, name):
    213..293     -  CDS            int (fragment): INT2_ECOLX - Protein inferred from homology: Swiss-Prot protein existence level 3. Putative integrase believed to be involved in the insertion of antibiotic resistance genes into plasmids and transposons. From Escherichia coli.
    379..435     +  CDS            GmR (fragment): gentamycin acetyltransferase; aacC1; confers resistance to gentamycin
    442..1233    +  CDS            SmR: aminoglycoside adenylyltransferase (Murphy, 1985); aadA; confers resistance to spectinomycin and streptomycin
   1335..1923    +  rep_origin     ori: high-copy-number ColE1/pMB1/pBR322/pUC origin of replication
   2109..2160    -  misc_feature   bom (fragment): basis of mobility region from pBR322
   2228..2452    -  mobile_element Tn7R: mini-Tn7 element (right end of the Tn7 transposon) Tn7
   2519..3052    -  CDS            GmR: gentamycin acetyltransferase; aacC1; confers resistance to gentamycin
   3222..3250    -  promoter       Pc promoter: intI1 (promoter lies within the coding sequence); class 1 integron promoter
   3228..3590    -  CDS            YPR2_ECOLX (fragment): Protein predicted: Swiss-Prot protein existence level 4. From Escherichia coli.
   3590..3617    -  rep_origin     R6K γ ori (fragment): γ replication origin from E. coli plasmid R6K; requires the R6K initiator protein pi for replication
   3646..3679    +  protein_bind   loxP: Cre-mediated recombination occurs in the 8-bp core sequence (GCATACAT). Cre recombinase
   3769..3817    +  polyA_signal   HSV TK poly(A) signal: herpes simplex virus thymidine kinase polyadenylation signal (Cole and Stacy, 1985)
   4094..4259    -  mobile_element Tn7L: mini-Tn7 element (left end of the Tn7 transposon) Tn7
