[The description below was written by a language model from this plasmid's Addgene catalogue record and pLannotate feature annotations shown in this document.]
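Description:
psBIG1a is an empty recipient backbone from the biGMamAct toolkit, an adaptation of the biGBac multigene assembly system for mammalian cells. It is derived from pBIG and catalogued as a mammalian expression/CRISPR vector. It carries no insert. Its role is to receive several expression cassettes at once in a Gibson assembly step, building large multi-component cargoes. According to the associated publication title, these cargoes are intended for CRISPR/Cas9-mediated docking at the ACTB locus. The record does not state how this particular plasmid takes part in the docking step, and no guide RNA, Cas9, homology arms or mammalian promoter are annotated in the 4,341 nt sequence.

The plasmid is propagated in standard E. coli at high copy from a ColE1/pUC-type origin, next to a remnant of the pBR322 bom region. Only a short fragment of the R6K γ origin is present, so replication should not depend on the pi protein. Selection uses gentamicin and spectinomycin. A complete aacC1 gentamicin acetyltransferase gene sits downstream of the class 1 integron Pc promoter, and a full aadA gene confers spectinomycin/streptomycin resistance. Small integron-derived fragments (integrase, a truncated GmR) flank the aadA gene and appear to be cloning leftovers.

Features inherited from the baculovirus-oriented pBIG parent remain. Tn7L and Tn7R mini-transposon ends bracket a region containing the gentamicin marker, a loxP site for Cre-mediated fusion, and an HSV TK polyadenylation signal. In the original system the Tn7 ends allow transposition into a bacmid, but the record does not say whether that function is used here.
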