Addgene plasmid #229957: psBIG1a
Purpose: (Empty Backbone) bigMamAct is evolution of biGBac for mammalian cells. psBIG plasmids are recipient of multi-assembly step by Gibson cloning
Depositing lab: Martin Pelosse. Depositing organization: European Molecular Biology Laboratory (EMBL), Grenoble. Publication: biGMamAct: efficient CRISPR/Cas9-mediated docking of large functional DNA cargoes at the ACTB locus. Pelosse M, Marcia M. Synthetic Biology 2025.02.13 10.1093/synbio/ysaf003.
Backbone
  Vector backbone: pBIG
  Vector type: Mammalian Expression, CRISPR
Growth in bacteria
  Bacterial resistance: Gentamycin, Spectinomycin
  Growth temperature: 37°C
  Growth strain: DH5alpha
  Copy number: High Copy
Gene/Insert
  Gene/Insert name: None
Terms and licenses: Academic/Nonprofit Terms; Industry Terms: Not Available to Industry
Depositor comments: Please visit https://doi.org/10.1101/2024.04.18.590029 for bioRxiv preprint.
How to cite: psBIG1a was a gift from Martin Pelosse (Addgene plasmid # 229957 ; http://n2t.net/addgene:229957 ; RRID:Addgene_229957)
